>Addgene plasmid #90145 | pT2-cryR;dusp5CE1-basEgfp | addgene full sequence | sequence record 178752 | Addgene NGS Result
CGGTAATGTCAGACCTGGTAACTCCTTACTGTAACTTATTGCACCTGATGAACAAAAGATGTGAACTGAA
CGCAAGTAGGAGGCTAATAGAGGCTAGTACAGTACAAAGATCCCCAAATGATGTGTGCCGGCCTTAGTGG
AGGCAGACCCCTGGTTATATACCTGTGCTGCAGAAAGAGGGGCTTACAAATGGATCTCTCTGGAATGGCA
TTATCTCATGGTGGGAACAGTGTTGTCAGCAGAATCAGCGGGGTGGACTCTGACCTGAGAATGACAGTCT
AGCACTGAATGGCTCAGACAATACTCTTGTGGCCAACTATCACCGGAAAATAAGTGCCTGCCAAAACAAA
CCAGACCAGATGAAGCTACATGGCTGTAGAACGTCAGTATTTAATGTGTTGTGGCCACTTGGTTCACCAG
ATTTAAGAGCTAATTTTTTTAAATATCACAGATAATCAATCGCTTTTTTTTTTCTTGACTGAAAAGCTTA
GACTGGAAAATTCTTTGAAAAAGTTTGCACTACAGAAAATAAATACATAACATCCTGCACTGAATGCACA
CTATTAATAGAAAAGAGAGCATTATTGTAGGAAATGTATTGTATATGTACATTCTGTGCATTTCACAATT
TTCTCGAGCAGGAAACAGCTATGACCATGATTACGCCAAGCTATCAACTTTGTATAGAAAAGTTGGTTAA
AACAACTACACTTTCATAAAGGTCAACATCTACATATCTACAAGCATTACATTTTTTGTTTTCAACTGCT
GTATAAGCAACATGTGCTAACATGTAATAGGCGGCAAGACAGCTGAGTAAAATCTGCAAAACACACACAC
ACACACACACTCATGCACTTGAGCAGCAGATGAAGATCTGTCTGTGGTTCATTAGTAATGAGGCTCTCGC
AGACACACCTCATCTCCACCCTGCTGCTGTGGAACTGGGAGTTTTACGCCACACCACAGTTTCATTCTCA
CTCTAAATGGAAACTGTGCGTGCACTCCCCAATTTAAGCACACAACCTAATTTTTCAAAAGATGGCCACA
AAGTTTGAGCTGACCAGTTGGATGTTGTGTTGTTTTTGCTGAGTCCTCGAGGTATGGGATGTTTACATGC
CCTGAGGATGTGCATTGTTTCTCATGCCTGGTCTTGTAGCTGCCAGTCTAGATCTGCTGAGAGCTGTTCC
CATTTCCTGCTTTACAGGAAGTGTCGGCCCCCACTGGTCTTTGTCACTCAGAGAGACAGGAAGAGGAAAC
GGCCCACAGGAAACATCTCCCCCACTTGCTACGAATCATCCCGCAACATGAGCCTACAAGCACAAACTGT
TTTCATTTAGTTAGTTTATGGTAGAACACACTGTGAAAGTGAAGATGTTTGCAATGGTCTGACCTAAATG
CTTTTATTTGTGTGACACAATGTAATTAGGACAGTTAATGCATGATTAAGTAGTCGAACAAGTTTGTACA
AAAAAGCAGGCTAGACTCTAGAGGGTATATAATGGATCTCGCGTCTCAGCCTCACTTTGAGCTCCTCCAC
ACGCTAGCGCTACCGGTCGCCACCATGGTGAGCAAGGGCGAGGAGCTGTTCACCGGGGTGGTGCCCATCC
TGGTCGAGCTGGACGGCGACGTAAACGGCCACAAGTTCAGCGTGTCCGGCGAGGGCGAGGGCGATGCCAC
CTACGGCAAGCTGACCCTGAAGTTCATCTGCACCACCGGCAAGCTGCCCGTGCCCTGGCCCACCCTCGTG
ACCACCCTGACCTACGGCGTGCAGTGCTTCAGCCGCTACCCCGACCACATGAAGCAGCACGACTTCTTCA
AGTCCGCCATGCCCGAAGGCTACGTCCAGGAGCGCACCATCTTCTTCAAGGACGACGGCAACTACAAGAC
CCGCGCCGAGGTGAAGTTCGAGGGCGACACCCTGGTGAACCGCATCGAGCTGAAGGGCATCGACTTCAAG
GAGGACGGCAACATCCTGGGGCACAAGCTGGAGTACAACTACAACAGCCACAACGTCTATATCATGGCCG
ACAAGCAGAAGAACGGCATCAAGGTGAACTTCAAGATCCGCCACAACATCGAGGACGGCAGCGTGCAGCT
CGCCGACCACTACCAGCAGAACACCCCCATCGGCGACGGCCCCGTGCTGCTGCCCGACAACCACTACCTG
AGCACCCAGTCCGCCCTGAGCAAAGACCCCAACGAGAAGCGCGATCACATGGTCCTGCTGGAGTTCGTGA
CCGCCGCCGGGATCACTCTCGGCATGGACGAGCTGTACAAGTCCGGACTCAGATCTCGAGCTCAAGCTTC
GAATTCTGCAGTCGACGGTACCGCGGGCCCGGGATCCACCGGATCTAGATAACTGATCATAATCAGCCAT
ACCACATTTGTAGAGGTTTTACTTGCTTTAAAAAACCTCCCACACCTCCCCCTGAACCTGAAACATAAAA
TGAATGCAATTGTTGTTGTTAACTTGTTTATTGCAGCTTATAATGGTTACAAATAAAGCAATAGCATCAC
AAATTTCACAAATAAAGCATTTTTTTCACTGCATTCTAGTTGTGGTTTGTCCAAACTCATCAATGTATCT
TAACGCGTACCCAGCTTTCTTGTACAAAGTGGGGCGCGCCTACGTAACTAGTCTCGAGCAACTTTATTAT
ACATAGTTGATAATTCACTGGCCGTCGTTTTACGGTACCATCGATGATGATCCAGACATGATAAGATACA
TTGATGAGTTTGGACAAACCACAACTAGAATGCAGTGAAAAAAATGCTTTATTTGTGAAATTTGTGATGC
TATTGCTTTATTTGTAACCATTATAAGCTGCAATAAACAAGTTAACAACAACAATTGCATTCATTTTATG
TTTCAGGTTCAGGGGGAGGTGTGGGAGGTTTTTTAAAGCAAGTAAAACCTCTACAAATGTGGTATGGCTG
ATTATGATCCTCTAGATCAGATCTGCGAAGATACGGCCACGGGTGCTCTTGATCCTGTGGCTGATTTTGG
ACTGTGCTGCTCGCAGCTGCTGATGAATCACATACTTCCTCCATTTTCTTCCACTGATTGACTGTTATAA
TTTCCCTAATTTCCAGGTCAAGGTGCTGTGCATTGTGGTAATAGATGTGACATGACGTCACTTCCAAAGG
ACCAATGAACATGTCTGACCAATTTCATATAATGTGAAAACGATTTTCATAGGCAGAATAAATAACATTT
AAATTAAACTGGGCATCAGCGCAATTCAATTGGTTTGGTAATAGCAAGGGAAAATAGAATGAAGTGATCT
CCAAAAAATAAGTACTTTTTGACTGTAAATAAAATTGTAAGGAGTAAAAAGTACTTTTTTTTCTAAAAAA
ATGTAATTAAGTAAAAGTAAAAGTATTGATTTTTAATTGTACTCAAGTAAAGTAAAAATCCCCAAAAATA
ATACTTAAGTACAGTAATCAAGTAAAATTACTCAAGTACTTTACACCTCTGGTTCTTGACCCCCTACCTT
CAGCAAGCCCAGCAGATCCACTAGTTCTAGAGCGGCCGCCACCGCGGTGGAGCTCCAGCTTTTGTTCCCT
TTAGTGAGGGTTAATTGCGCGCTTGGCGTAATCATGGTCATAGCTGTTTCCTGTGTGAAATTGTTATCCG
CTCACAATTCCACACAACATACGAGCCGGAAGCATAAAGTGTAAAGCCTGGGGTGCCTAATGAGTGAGCT
AACTCACATTAATTGCGTTGCGCTCACTGCCCGCTTTCCAGTCGGGAAACCTGTCGTGCCAGCTGCATTA
ATGAATCGGCCAACGCGCGGGGAGAGGCGGTTTGCGTATTGGGCGCTCTTCCGCTTCCTCGCTCACTGAC
TCGCTGCGCTCGGTCGTTCGGCTGCGGCGAGCGGTATCAGCTCACTCAAAGGCGGTAATACGGTTATCCA
CAGAATCAGGGGATAACGCAGGAAAGAACATGTGAGCAAAAGGCCAGCAAAAGGCCAGGAACCGTAAAAA
GGCCGCGTTGCTGGCGTTTTTCCATAGGCTCCGCCCCCCTGACGAGCATCACAAAAATCGACGCTCAAGT
CAGAGGTGGCGAAACCCGACAGGACTATAAAGATACCAGGCGTTTCCCCCTGGAAGCTCCCTCGTGCGCT
CTCCTGTTCCGACCCTGCCGCTTACCGGATACCTGTCCGCCTTTCTCCCTTCGGGAAGCGTGGCGCTTTC
TCATAGCTCACGCTGTAGGTATCTCAGTTCGGTGTAGGTCGTTCGCTCCAAGCTGGGCTGTGTGCACGAA
CCCCCCGTTCAGCCCGACCGCTGCGCCTTATCCGGTAACTATCGTCTTGAGTCCAACCCGGTAAGACACG
ACTTATCGCCACTGGCAGCAGCCACTGGTAACAGGATTAGCAGAGCGAGGTATGTAGGCGGTGCTACAGA
GTTCTTGAAGTGGTGGCCTAACTACGGCTACACTAGAAGAACAGTATTTGGTATCTGCGCTCTGCTGAAG
CCAGTTACCTTCGGAAAAAGAGTTGGTAGCTCTTGATCCGGCAAACAAACCACCGCTGGTAGCGGTGGTT
TTTTTGTTTGCAAGCAGCAGATTACGCGCAGAAAAAAAGGATCTCAAGAAGATCCTTTGATCTTTTCTAC
GGGGTCTGACGCTCAGTGGAACGAAAACTCACGTTAAGGCATTTTGGTCATGAGATTATCAAAAAGGATC
TTCACCTAGATCCTTTTAAATTAAAAATGAAGTTTTAAATCAATCTAAAGTATATATGAGTAAACTTGGT
CTGACAGTTACCAATGCTTAATCAGTGAGGCACCTATCTCAGCGATCTGTCTATTTCGTTCATCCATAGT
TGCCTGACTCCCCGTCGTGTAGATAACTACGATACGGGAGGGCTTACCATCTGGCCCCAGTGCTGCAATG
ATACCGCGAGACCCACGCTCACCGGCTCCAGATTTATCAGCAATAAACCAGCCAGCCGGAAGGGCCGAGC
GCAGAAGTGGTCCTGCAACTTTATCCGCCTCCATCCAGTCTATTAATTGTTGCCGGGAAGCTAGAGTAAG
TAGTTCGCCAGTTAATAGTTTGCGCAACGTTGTTGCCATTGCTACAGGCATCGTGGTGTCACGCTCGTCG
TTTGGTATGGCTTCATTCAGCTCCGGTTCCCAACGATCAAGGCGAGTTACATGATCCCCCATGTTGTGCA
AAAAAGCGGTTAGCTCCTTCGGTCCTCCGATCGTTGTCAGAAGTAAGTTGGCCGCAGTGTTATCACTCAT
GGTTATGGCAGCACTGCATAATTCTCTTACTGTCATGCCATCCGTAAGATGCTTTTCTGTGACTGGTGAG
TACTCAACCAAGTCATTCTGAGAATAGTGTATGCGGCGACCGAGTTGCTCTTGCCCGGCGTCAATACGGG
ATAATACCGCGCCACATAGCAGAACTTTAAAAGTGCTCATCATTGGAAAACGTTCTTCGGGGCGAAAACT
CTCAAGGATCTTACCGCTGTTGAGATCCAGTTCGATGTAACCCACTCGTGCACCCAACTGATCTTCAGCA
TCTTTTACTTTCACCAGCGTTTCTGGGTGAGCAAAAACAGGAAGGCAAAATGCCGCAAAAAAGGGAATAA
GGGCGACACGGAAATGTTGAATACTCATACTCTTCCTTTTTCAATATTATTGAAGCATTTATCAGGGTTA
TTGTCTCATGAGCGGATACATATTTGAATGTATTTAGAAAAATAAACAAATAGGGGTTCCGCGCACATTT
CCCCGAAAAGTGCCACCTAAATTGTAAGCGTTAATATTTTGTTAAAATTCGCGTTAAATTTTTGTTAAAT
CAGCTCATTTTTTAACCAATAGGCCGAAATCGGCAAAATCCCTTATAAATCAAAAGAATAGACCGAGATA
GGGT
[37 nt withheld, positions 5885-5921]
AAAGAACGTGGACTCCAACGTCAAAGG
[32 nt withheld, positions 5949-5980]
GCTGGCTAAGAACTCATCAGCCTCCCCGGTCCATCTACCCACGTACCAATGCACCAATTGGCCACAATGA
CGGCTACTACATGGTGCCATTCCTTCCTCTTTATAGGAATGGAGACTACCTCCTGTCCAACAATGCTCTT
GGATACGAGTACGCCTACCTGTTGGACCCAGGTCATTGCACAACACCAGAAATGCCCTCTGATCTGCAAA
AGACGTGAATATCTGTTCAGACACCCATATCCACTCTGTTCCACACAGGTCAGAGGTTTGTCCAGGAGTT
CTTGACAGAGGTGTAAAAAGTACTCAAAAATTTTACTCAAGTGAAAGTACAAGTACTTAGGGAAAATTTT
ACTCAATTAAAAGTAAAAGTATCTGGCTAGAATCTTACTTGAGTAAAAGTAAAAAAGTACTCCATTAAAA
TTGTACTTGAGTATTAAGGAAGTAAAAGTAAAAGCAAGAAAGAAAACTAGAGATTCTTGTTTAAGCTTTT
AATCTCAAAAAACATTAAATGAAATGCATACAAGGTTTTATCCTGCTTTAGAACTGTTTGTATTTAATTA
TCAAACTATAAGACAGACAATCTAATGCCAGTACACGCTACTCAAAGTTGTAAAACCTCAGATTTAACTT
CAGTAGAAGCTGATTCTCAAAATTGTTAGTGTCAAGCCTAGCTCTTTTGGGGCTGAAAAGCAATCCTGCA
GTGCTGAAAAGCCTCTCACAGGCAGCCGATGCGGGAAGAGGTGTATTAGTCTTGATAGAGAGGCTGCAAA
TAGCAGGAAACGTGAGCAGAGACTCCCTGGTGTCTGAAACACAGGCCCATTTACGCCTTAAGATACATTG
ATGAGTTTGGACAAACCACAACTAGAATGCAGTGAAAAAAATGCTTTATTTGTGAAATTTGTGATGCTAT
TGCTTTATTTGTAACCATTATAAGCTGCAATAAACAAGTTAACAACAACAATTGCATTCATTTTATGTTT
CAGGTTCAGGGGGAGGTGTGGGAGGTTTTTTAAAGCAAGTAAAACCTCTACAAATGTGGTATGGCTGATT
ATGATCTAGAGTCGCGGCCGCTTTACTTGTACAGCTCGTCCATGCCGCCGGTGGAGTGGTGGCCCTCGGC
GCGCTCGTACTGTTCCACGATGGTGTAGTCCTCGTTGTGGGAGGTGATGTCCAGCTTGATGTTGACGTTG
TAGGCGCCGGGCAGCTGCACGGGCTTCTTGGCCTTGTAGGTGGTCTTGACCTCGGCGTCGTAGTGGCCGC
CGTCCTTCAGCTTCAGCCTCTGCTTGATCTCGCCCTTCAGGGCGCCGTCCTCGGGGTACATCCGCTCGGA
GGAGGCCTCCCAGCCCATGGTCTTCTTCTGCATTACGGGGCCGTCGGAGGGGAAGTTGGTGCCGCGCAGC
TTCACCTTGTAGATGAACTCGCCGTCCTGCAGGGAGGAGTCCTGGGTCACGGTCACCACGCCGCCGTCCT
CGAAGTTCATCACGCGCTCCCACTTGAAGCCCTCGGGGAAGGACAGCTTCAAGTAGTCGGGGATGTCGGC
GGGGTGCTTCACGTAGGCCTTGGAGCCGTACATGAACTGAGGGGACAGGATGTCCCAGGCGAAGGGCAGG
GGGCCGCCCTTGGTCACCTTCAGCTTGGCGGTCTGGGTGCCCTCGTAGGGGCGGCCCTCGCCCTCGCCCT
CGATCTCGAACTCGTGGCCGTTCACGGAGCCCTCCATGTGCACCTTGAAGCGCATGAACTCCTTGATGAT
GGCCATGTTGTCATCCTCGCCCTTGCTCACCATGGTGGCGAC
Features (pLannotate 1.2.2; 26 found; start..end, strand, type, name):
    675..695     +  protein_bind   attB4: mutant version of attB; core recombination site for the Gateway® BP reaction BP Clonase™
   1458..1482    +  protein_bind   attB1: mutant version of attB; recombination site for the Gateway® BP reaction BP Clonase™
   1489..1506    +  promoter       minP (fragment): minimal TATA-box promoter with low basal activity
   1565..2281    +  CDS            EGFP: EGFP is a basic (constitutively fluorescent) green fluorescent protein published in 1996, derived from Aequorea victoria. It is reported to be a rapidly-maturing weak dimer with moderate acid sensitivity.
   2282..2347    +  misc_feature   MCS: multiple cloning site
   2364..2448    +  CDS            large T antigen (fragment): large T antigen from SV40 (simian virus 40)
   2471..2592    +  polyA_signal   SV40 poly(A) signal: SV40 polyadenylation signal
   2602..2622    -  protein_bind   attB2: mutant version of attB; core recombination site for the Gateway® BP reaction BP Clonase™
   2649..2669    -  protein_bind   attB3: mutant version of attB; core recombination site for the Gateway® BP reaction BP Clonase™
   2673..2693    +  CDS            lacZα (fragment): LacZα fragment of β-galactosidase; lacZ fragment
   2709..2843    -  polyA_signal   SV40 poly(A) signal: SV40 polyadenylation signal
   2866..2949    -  CDS            large T antigen (fragment): large T antigen from SV40 (simian virus 40)
   3515..3555    -  misc_feature   MCS (fragment): pBluescript multiple cloning site
   3568..3586    -  promoter       T3 promoter: promoter for bacteriophage T3 RNA polymerase
   3631..3647    -  protein_bind   lac operator: The lac repressor binds to the lac operator to inhibit transcription in E. coli. This inhibition can be relieved by adding lactose or isopropyl-β-D-thiogalactopyranoside (IPTG). lac repressor encoded by lacI
   3655..3685    -  promoter       lac promoter: promoter for the E. coli lac operon
   3700..3721    -  protein_bind   CAP binding site: CAP binding activates transcription in the presence of cAMP. E. coli catabolite activator protein
   3734..3826    -  CDS            lacI (fragment): lac repressor; lacI; The lac repressor binds to the lac operator to inhibit transcription in E. coli. This inhibition can be relieved by adding lactose or isopropyl-β-D-thiogalactopyranoside (IPTG).
   4009..4597    -  rep_origin     ori: high-copy-number ColE1/pMB1/pBR322/pUC origin of replication
   4768..5628    -  CDS            AmpR: β-lactamase; bla; confers resistance to ampicillin, carbenicillin, and related antibiotics
   5629..5733    -  promoter       AmpR promoter: bla
   5759..5980    -  rep_origin     M13 ori (fragment) (sequence partly withheld): M13 bacteriophage origin of replication; arrow indicates direction of (+) strand synthesis
   5980..6267    +  CDS            tyr (fragment) (sequence partly withheld): TYRO_ORYLA - Also known as tyro. Experimental evidence at transcript level: Swiss-Prot protein existence level 2. This is a copper-containing oxidase that functions in the formation of pigments such as melanins and other polyphenolic compounds. From Oryzias latipes (Japanese rice fish) (Japanese killifish).
   6809..6930    -  polyA_signal   SV40 poly(A) signal: SV40 polyadenylation signal
   6953..7036    -  CDS            large T antigen (fragment): large T antigen from SV40 (simian virus 40)
   7056..7763    -  CDS            mCherry: mCherry is a basic (constitutively fluorescent) red fluorescent protein published in 2004, derived from Discosoma sp.. It is reported to be a very rapidly-maturing monomer with low acid sensitivity.
