[The description below was written by a language model from this plasmid's Addgene catalogue record and pLannotate feature annotations shown in this document.]
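Description:
pT2-cryR;dusp5CE1-basEgfp is a Tol2 transposon-based enhancer reporter plasmid for zebrafish transgenesis, assembled by multisite Gateway cloning into the pDESTtol2pACrymCherry destination backbone. Although catalogued as a bacterial expression vector, its design is that of a transgenesis construct that is simply propagated in E. coli, using a high-copy ColE1/pUC-type origin and an ampicillin resistance gene (AmpR with its bla promoter). Remnants of a pBluescript-type backbone are also annotated, including an M13 origin fragment, lac promoter/operator elements and a T3 promoter.

The payload lies between the Gateway recombination scars. The interval between attB4 and attB1, which carries no annotated feature, corresponds in position to the 5' entry element and so presumably holds the zebrafish dusp5 enhancer (CE1) named in the record. Immediately downstream of attB1 is a minimal TATA-box promoter fragment with low basal activity, followed by EGFP and an SV40 polyadenylation signal, then attB2 and attB3 with a further SV40 poly(A) from the backbone. Because the basal promoter is weak by itself, EGFP expression should depend on the activity of the adjacent enhancer, so green fluorescence reports where and when that element is active.

A separate, oppositely oriented mCherry cassette with its own SV40 poly(A) serves as a transgenesis marker. The names "cryR" and "CrymCherry" suggest a crystallin promoter giving red lens fluorescence, but that promoter is not annotated in the feature table. The Tol2 arms are likewise not labelled. The fragment annotated as medaka tyrosinase probably reflects Tol2-flanking sequence, since Tol2 was originally found in that locus. The associated publication concerns identifying developmentally active endothelial enhancers in zebrafish, consistent with use of this plasmid to test dusp5 enhancer activity in vivo.
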