Addgene plasmid #90145: pT2-cryR;dusp5CE1-basEgfp
Purpose: contains dusp5 enhancer sequence and a basal promoter driving expression of eGFP
Depositing lab: Nathan Lawson. Depositing organization: University of Massachusetts, Worcester. Publication: Robust Identification of Developmentally Active Endothelial Enhancers in Zebrafish Using FANS-Assisted ATAC-Seq. Quillien A, Abdalla M, Yu J, Ou J, Zhu LJ, Lawson ND. Cell Rep. 2017 Jul 18;20(3):709-720. doi: 10.1016/j.celrep.2017.06.070. PubMed 28723572.
Backbone
  Vector backbone: pDESTtol2pACrymCherry
  Backbone manufacturer: Addgene
  Vector type: Bacterial Expression
Growth in bacteria
  Bacterial resistance: Ampicillin, 100 μg/mL
  Growth temperature: 37°C
  Growth strain: DH5alpha
  Copy number: High Copy
Gene/Insert
  Gene/Insert name: dusp5E1basEgfp
  Species: D. rerio (zebrafish)
  Entrez Gene: dusp5 (a.k.a. wu:fc03b11, wu:fc86e02)
  Tag / fusion protein: EGFP (C terminal on insert)
  Cloning method: Gateway Cloning
Terms and licenses: Academic/Nonprofit Terms; Industry Terms: Not Available to Industry
How to cite: pT2-cryR;dusp5CE1-basEgfp was a gift from Nathan Lawson (Addgene plasmid # 90145 ; http://n2t.net/addgene:90145 ; RRID:Addgene_90145)
